>Addgene plasmid #100958 | LLP469 pEF1a-mCherry-EMPTY-gRNA | addgene full sequence | sequence record 206096 | Addgene NGS Result
GTCGACGGATCGGGAGATCTCCCGATCCCCTATGGTGCACTCTCAGTACAATCTGCTCTGATGCCGCATA
GTTAAGCCAGTATCTGCTCCCTGCTTGTGTGTTGGAGGTCGCTGAGTAGTGCGCGAGCAAAATTTAAGCT
ACAACAAGGCAAGGCTTGACCGACAATTGCATGAAGAATCTGCTTAGGGTTAGGCGTTTTGCGTGCAAAG
ATGGATAAAGTTTTAAACAGAGAGGAATCTTTGCAGCTAATGGACCTTCTAGGTCTTGAAAGGAGTGGGA
ATTGGCTCCGGTGCCCGTCAGTGGGCAGAGCGCACATCGCCCACAGTCCCCGAGAAGTTGGGGGGAGGGG
TCGGCAATTGAACCGGTGCCTAGAGAAGGTGGCGCGGGGTAAACTGGGAAAGTGATGTCGTGTACTGGCT
CCGCCTTTTTCCCGAGGGTGGGGGAGAACCGTATATAAGTGCAGTAGTCGCCGTGAACGTTCTTTTTCGC
AACGGGTTTGCCGCCAGAACACAGGTAAGTGCCGTGTGTGGTTCCCGCGGGCCTGGCCTCTTTACGGGTT
ATGGCCCTTGCGTGCCTTGAATTACTTCCACCTGGCTGCAGTACGTGATTCTTGATCCCGAGCTTCGGGT
TGGAAGTGGGTGGGAGAGTTCGAGGCCTTGCGCTCAAGGAGCCCCTTCGCCTCGTGCTTGAGTTGAGGCC
TGGCCTGGGCGCTGGGGCCGCCGCGTGCGAATCTGGTGGCACCTTCGCGCCTGTCTCGCTGCTTTCGATA
AGTCTCTAGCCATTTAAAATTTTTGATGACCTGCTGCGACGCTTTTTTTCTGGCAAGATAGTCTTGTAAA
TGCGGGCCAAGATCTGCACACTGGTATTTCGGTTTTTGGGGCCGCGGGCGGCGACGGGGCCCGTGCGTCC
CAGCGCACATGTTCGGCGAGGCGGGGCCTGCGAGCGCGGCCACCGAGAATCGGACGGGGGTAGTCTCAAG
CTGGCCGGCCTGCTCTGGTGCCTGGCCTCGCGCCGCCGTGTATCGCCCCGCCCTGGGCGGCAAGGCTGGC
CCGGTCGGCACCAGTTGCGTGAGCGGAAAGATGGCCGCTTCCCGGCCCTGCTGCAGGGAGCTCAAAATGG
AGGACGCGGCGCTCGGGAGAGCGGGCGGGTGAGTCACCCACACAAAGGAAAAGGGCCTTTCCGTCCTCAG
CCGTCGCTTCATGTGACTCCACGGAGTACCGGGCGCCGTCCAGGCACCTCGATTAGTTCTCGAGCTTTTG
GAGTACGTCGTCTTTAGGTTGGGGGGAGGGGTTTTATGCGATGGAGTTTCCCCACACTGAGTGGGTGGAG
ACTGAAGTTAGGCCAGCTTGGCACTTGATGTAATTCTCCTTGGAATTTGCCCTTTTTGAGTTTGGATCTT
GGTTCATTCTCAAGCCTCAGACAGTGGTTCAAAGTTTTTTTCTTCCATTTCAGGTGTCGTGACGTACGGC
CACCATGGTGAGCAAGGGCGAGGAGGATAACATGGCCATCATCAAGGAGTTCATGCGCTTCAAGGTGCAC
ATGGAGGGCTCCGTGAACGGCCACGAGTTCGAGATCGAGGGCGAGGGCGAGGGCCGCCCCTACGAGGGCA
CCCAGACCGCCAAGCTGAAGGTGACCAAGGGTGGCCCCCTGCCCTTCGCCTGGGACATCCTGTCCCCTCA
GTTCATGTACGGCTCCAAGGCCTACGTGAAGCACCCCGCCGACATCCCCGACTACTTGAAGCTGTCCTTC
CCCGAGGGCTTCAAGTGGGAGCGCGTGATGAACTTCGAGGACGGCGGCGTGGTGACCGTGACCCAGGACT
CCTCCCTGCAGGACGGCGAGTTCATCTACAAGGTGAAGCTGCGCGGCACCAACTTCCCCTCCGACGGCCC
CGTAATGCAGAAGAAGACCATGGGCTGGGAGGCCTCCTCCGAGCGGATGTACCCCGAGGACGGCGCCCTG
AAGGGCGAGATCAAGCAGAGGCTGAAGCTGAAGGACGGCGGCCACTACGACGCTGAGGTCAAGACCACCT
ACAAGGCCAAGAAGCCCGTGCAGCTGCCCGGCGCCTACAACGTCAACATCAAGTTGGACATCACCTCCCA
CAACGAGGACTACACCATCGTGGAACAGTACGAACGCGCCGAGGGCCGCCACTCCACCGGCGGCATGGAC
GAGCTGTACAAGTGATGGAATTAATTCGCTGTCTGCGAGGGCCAGCTGTTGGGGTGAGTACTCCCTCTCA
AAAGCGGGCATGACTTCTGCGCTAAGATTGTCAGTTTCCAAAAACGAGGAGGATTTGATATTCACCTGGC
CCGCGGTGATGCCTTTGAGGGTGGCCGCGTCCATCTGGTCAGAAAAGACAATCTTTTTGTTGTCAAGCTT
GAGGTGTGGCAGGCTTGAGATCTGGCCATACACTTGAGTGACAATGACATCCACTTTGCCTTTCTCTCCA
CAGGTGTCCACTCCCAGGTCCAACTGCAGGTCGATTTAAATGGGAATTCCACAGCGGCCGCATGTCTAGA
TAACTGATCATAATCAGCCATACCACATTTGTAGAGGTTTTACTTGCTTTAAAAAACCTCCCACACCTCC
CCCTGAACCTGAAACATAAAATGAATGCAATTGTTGTTGTTAACTTGTTTATTGCAGCTTATAATGGTTA
CAAATAAAGCAATAGCATCACAAATTTCACAAATAAAGCATTTTTTTCACTGCATTCTAGTTGTGGTTTG
TCCAAACTCATCAATGTATCTTAATGCGTCGAGTGCATTCTAGTTGTGGTTTGTCCAAACTCATCAATGT
ATCTTATCATGTCTGTATTGTACAAAAAAGCAGGCTTTAAAGGAACCAATTCAGTCGACTGGATCCGGTA
CCAAGGTCGGGCAGGAAGAGGGCCTATTTCCCATGATTCCTTCATATTTGCATATACGATACAAGGCTGT
TAGAGAGATAATTAGAATTAATTTGACTGTAAACACAAAGATATTAGTACAAAATACGTGACGTAGAAAG
TAATAATTTCTTGGGTAGTTTGCAGTTTTAAAATTATGTTTTAAAATGGACTATCATATGCTTACCGTAA
CTTGAAAGTATTTCGATTTCTTGGCTTTATATATCTTAAGTTAAAATAAGGCTAGTCCGTTATCAACTTG
AAAAAGTGGCACCGAGTCGGTGCTTTTTTTACCGTCGACCTCTAGCTAGAGCTTGGCGTAATCATGGTCA
TAGCTGTTTCCTGTGTGAAATTGTTATCCGCTCACAATTCCACACAACATACGAGCCGGAAGCATAAAGT
GTAAAGCCTGGGGTGCCTAATGAGTGAGCTAACTCACATTAATTGCGTTGCGCTCACTGCCCGCTTTCCA
GTCGGGAAACCTGTCGTGCCAGCTGCATTAATGAATCGGCCAACGCGCGGGGAGAGGCGGTTTGCGTATT
GGGCGCTCTTCCGCTTCCTCGCTCACTGACTCGCTGCGCTCGGTCGTTCGGCTGCGGCGAGCGGTATCAG
CTCACTCAAAGGCGGTAATACGGTTATCCACAGAATCAGGGGATAACGCAGGAAAGAACATGTGAGCAAA
AGGCCAGCAAAAGGCCAGGAACCGTAAAAAGGCCGCGTTGCTGGCGTTTTTCCATAGGCTCCGCCCCCCT
GACGAGCATCACAAAAATCGACGCTCAAGTCAGAGGTGGCGAAACCCGACAGGACTATAAAGATACCAGG
CGTTTCCCCCTGGAAGCTCCCTCGTGCGCTCTCCTGTTCCGACCCTGCCGCTTACCGGATACCTGTCCGC
CTTTCTCCCTTCGGGAAGCGTGGCGCTTTCTCATAGCTCACGCTGTAGGTATCTCAGTTCGGTGTAGGTC
GTTCGCTCCAAGCTGGGCTGTGTGCACGAACCCCCCGTTCAGCCCGACCGCTGCGCCTTATCCGGTAACT
ATCGTCTTGAGTCCAACCCGGTAAGACACGACTTATCGCCACTGGCAGCAGCCACTGGTAACAGGATTAG
CAGAGCGAGGTATGTAGGCGGTGCTACAGAGTTCTTGAAGTGGTGGCCTAACTACGGCTACACTAGAAGA
ACAGTATTTGGTATCTGCGCTCTGCTGAAGCCAGTTACCTTCGGAAAAAGAGTTGGTAGCTCTTGATCCG
GCAAACAAACCACCGCTGGTAGCGGTGGTTTTTTTGTTTGCAAGCAGCAGATTACGCGCAGAAAAAAAGG
ATCTCAAGAAGATCCTTTGATCTTTTCTACGGGGTCTGACGCTCAGTGGAACGAAAACTCACGTTAAGGG
ATTTTGGTCATGAGATTATCAAAAAGGATCTTCACCTAGATCCTTTTAAATTAAAAATGAAGTTTTAAAT
CAATCTAAAGTATATATGAGTAAACTTGGTCTGACAGTTACCAATGCTTAATCAGTGAGGCACCTATCTC
AGCGATCTGTCTATTTCGTTCATCCATAGTTGCCTGACTCCCCGTCGTGTAGATAACTACGATACGGGAG
GGCTTACCATCTGGCCCCAGTGCTGCAATGATACCGCGAGACCCACGCTCACCGGCTCCAGATTTATCAG
CAATAAACCAGCCAGCCGGAAGGGCCGAGCGCAGAAGTGGTCCTGCAACTTTATCCGCCTCCATCCAGTC
TATTAATTGTTGCCGGGAAGCTAGAGTAAGTAGTTCGCCAGTTAATAGTTTGCGCAACGTTGTTGCCATT
GCTACAGGCATCGTGGTGTCACGCTCGTCGTTTGGTATGGCTTCATTCAGCTCCGGTTCCCAACGATCAA
GGCGAGTTACATGATCCCCCATGTTGTGCAAAAAAGCGGTTAGCTCCTTCGGTCCTCCGATCGTTGTCAG
AAGTAAGTTGGCCGCAGTGTTATCACTCATGGTTATGGCAGCACTGCATAATTCTCTTACTGTCATGCCA
TCCGTAAGATGCTTTTCTGTGACTGGTGAGTACTCAACCAAGTCATTCTGAGAATAGTGTATGCGGCGAC
CGAGTTGCTCTTGCCCGGCGTCAATACGGGATAATACCGCGCCACATAGCAGAACTTTAAAAGTGCTCAT
CATTGGAAAACGTTCTTCGGGGCGAAAACTCTCAAGGATCTTACCGCTGTTGAGATCCAGTTCGATGTAA
CCCACTCGTGCACCCAACTGATCTTCAGCATCTTTTACTTTCACCAGCGTTTCTGGGTGAGCAAAAACAG
GAAGGCAAAATGCCGCAAAAAAGGGAATAAGGGCGACACGGAAATGTTGAATACTCATACTCTTCCTTTT
TCAATATTATTGAAGCATTTATCAGGGTTATTGTCTCATGAGCGGATACATATTTGAATGTATTTAGAAA
AATAAACAAATAGGGGTTCCGCGCACATTTCCCCGAAAAGTGCCACCTGAC
Features (pLannotate 1.2.2; 20 found; start..end, strand, type, name):
     31..83      -  misc_feature   bom (fragment): basis of mobility region from pBR322
    211..277     +  CDS            small t antigen (fragment): SV40 (simian virus 40) small t antigen
    303..514     +  promoter       EF-1α core promoter: core promoter for human elongation factor EF-1α
    515..624     +  intron         EF-1α intron A (fragment): intron upstream of the start codon of human EF-1α
   1250..1453    +  intron         EF-1α intron A: truncated intron upstream of the start codon of human EF-1α
   1475..2182    +  CDS            mCherry: mCherry is a basic (constitutively fluorescent) red fluorescent protein published in 2004, derived from Discosoma sp.. It is reported to be a very rapidly-maturing monomer with low acid sensitivity.
   2224..2453    +  intron         chimeric intron: chimera between introns from adenovirus and immunoglobulin heavy chain genes
   2525..2609    +  CDS            large T antigen (fragment): large T antigen from SV40 (simian virus 40)
   2632..2753    +  polyA_signal   SV40 poly(A) signal: SV40 polyadenylation signal
   2764..2815    +  polyA_signal   SV40 poly(A) signal (fragment): SV40 polyadenylation signal
   2818..2836    +  protein_bind   attB1 (fragment): mutant version of attB; recombination site for the Gateway® BP reaction BP Clonase™
   2888..3117    +  promoter       U6 promoter: RNA polymerase III promoter for human U6 snRNA
   3118..3173    +  misc_RNA       gRNA scaffold (fragment): guide RNA scaffold for the Streptococcus pyogenes CRISPR/Cas9 system
   3241..3257    -  protein_bind   lac operator: The lac repressor binds to the lac operator to inhibit transcription in E. coli. This inhibition can be relieved by adding lactose or isopropyl-β-D-thiogalactopyranoside (IPTG). lac repressor encoded by lacI
   3265..3295    -  promoter       lac promoter: promoter for the E. coli lac operon
   3310..3331    -  protein_bind   CAP binding site: CAP binding activates transcription in the presence of cAMP. E. coli catabolite activator protein
   3344..3436    -  CDS            lacI (fragment): lac repressor; lacI; The lac repressor binds to the lac operator to inhibit transcription in E. coli. This inhibition can be relieved by adding lactose or isopropyl-β-D-thiogalactopyranoside (IPTG).
   3619..4207    -  rep_origin     ori: high-copy-number ColE1/pMB1/pBR322/pUC origin of replication
   4378..5238    -  CDS            AmpR: β-lactamase; bla; confers resistance to ampicillin, carbenicillin, and related antibiotics
   5239..5343    -  promoter       AmpR promoter: bla
