[The description below was written by a language model from this plasmid's Addgene catalogue record and pLannotate feature annotations shown in this document.]
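Description:
LLP469 pEF1a-mCherry-EMPTY-gRNA is a 5.4 kb mammalian expression/CRISPR plasmid derived from the LLP109 pEF1a-gRNA-GFP backbone, in which the fluorescent marker is mCherry. It is propagated in E. coli through a high-copy ColE1/pUC-type origin and selected with ampicillin via the β-lactamase gene under its own promoter. Remnants of bacterial cloning vector sequence (lac promoter, operator and CAP site, a lacI fragment and a bom fragment) are also annotated but have no evident role in the mammalian payload.

The plasmid carries two independent transcription units. In the first, the human EF-1α core promoter with portions of its intron A drives constitutive RNA polymerase II expression of mCherry. This is followed by a chimeric intron, SV40 T-antigen-derived fragments and SV40 polyadenylation signals. In the second, located downstream of a partial attB1 site, the human U6 RNA polymerase III promoter is placed directly upstream of the Streptococcus pyogenes Cas9 guide RNA scaffold. The scaffold is annotated only as a fragment, and the record lists the guide sequence as empty, so no targeting spacer is present. Although the catalogue lists RFP as an N-terminal tag, the feature table shows mCherry as a stand-alone reporter rather than a fusion partner.

The construct therefore serves as an empty guide RNA backbone. It could receive a spacer of choice or be used as a non-targeting control, with red fluorescence marking transfected cells. The associated publication concerns dCas9-SunTag DNMT3A epigenome editing, which suggests use alongside separately supplied dCas9 effector plasmids. No Cas9 or mammalian drug selection marker is encoded here.
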