Addgene plasmid #100958: LLP469 pEF1a-mCherry-EMPTY-gRNA
Purpose: mCherry driven by EF1a, empty gRNA scaffold driven by U6
Depositing lab: Ryan Lister. Depositing organization: University of Western Australia. Publication: A modular dCas9-SunTag DNMT3A epigenome editing system overcomes pervasive off-target activity of direct fusion dCas9-DNMT3A constructs. Pflueger C, Tan D, Swain T, Nguyen TV, Pflueger J, Nefzger C, Polo JM, Ford E, Lister R. Genome Res. 2018 Jun 15. pii: gr.233049.117. doi: 10.1101/gr.233049.117. PubMed 29907613.
Backbone
  Vector backbone: LLP109 pEF1a-gRNA-GFP
  Backbone size w/o insert (bp): 3500
  Total vector size (bp): 5370
  Vector type: Mammalian Expression, CRISPR
Growth in bacteria
  Bacterial resistance: Ampicillin, 100 μg/mL
  Growth temperature: 37°C
  Growth strain: DH5alpha
  Copy number: Unknown
Gene/Insert
  Gene/Insert name: gRNA empty backbone with RFP
  gRNA/shRNA sequence: empty
  Species: Synthetic
  Tag / fusion protein: RFP (N terminal on backbone)
Terms and licenses: Academic/Nonprofit Terms; Industry Terms: Not Available to Industry
How to cite: LLP469 pEF1a-mCherry-EMPTY-gRNA was a gift from Ryan Lister (Addgene plasmid # 100958 ; http://n2t.net/addgene:100958 ; RRID:Addgene_100958)
